Addgene plasmid #14536: V249 pCEP-4HA B56delta
Depositing lab: David Virshup. Depositing organization: University of Utah. Publication: Regulation of beta-catenin signaling by the B56 subunit of protein phosphatase 2A. Seeling JM, Miller JR, Gil R, Moon RT, White R, Virshup DM. Science. 1999 Mar 26. 283(5410):2089-91. 10.1126/science.283.5410.2089 PubMed 10092233.
Backbone
  Vector backbone: pCEP4 (modified)
  Backbone manufacturer: Invitrogen
  Backbone size w/o insert (bp): 10186
  Vector type: Mammalian Expression
  Selectable markers: Hygromycin
Growth in bacteria
  Bacterial resistance: Ampicillin, 100 μg/mL
  Growth temperature: 37°C
  Growth strain: DH5alpha
  Copy number: High Copy
Gene/Insert
  Gene/Insert name: PPP2R5D B56 delta regulatory subunit of PP2A (alt names: B' delta; PR61 delta, B56D)
  Species: H. sapiens (human)
  Insert size (bp): 2100
  Mutation: R210H
  GenBank ID: L76702
  Entrez Gene: PPP2R5D (a.k.a. B56D, B56delta, HJS1, MRD35)
  Tag / fusion protein: 4 HA (N terminal on insert)
  Cloning method: Restriction Enzyme; 5′ cloning site Not1 (not destroyed); 3′ cloning site BamHI (destroyed during cloning)
  Sequencing primers: 5′ pCEP forward (invitrogen); 3′ EBV Reverse (invitrogen)
Terms and licenses: Academic/Nonprofit Terms; Industry Terms: Not Available to Industry
Depositor comments: 4 HA tag cloned into Not1 site as Not1 cassette so two Not1 sites at 5' end of gene. Please note that the Addgene verified sequence finds an R210H mutation in PPP2R5D. Other differences compared to the depositor sequence do not affect plasmid function.
How to cite: V249 pCEP-4HA B56delta was a gift from David Virshup (Addgene plasmid # 14536 ; http://n2t.net/addgene:14536 ; RRID:Addgene_14536)
