[The description below was written by a language model from this plasmid's Addgene catalogue record and pLannotate feature annotations shown in this document.]
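Description:
V249 pCEP-4HA B56delta is a mammalian expression plasmid built on a modified version of the Invitrogen pCEP4 episomal vector. It carries the human PPP2R5D coding sequence, which encodes the B56 delta (B' delta, PR61 delta) regulatory subunit of protein phosphatase 2A. The insert sits downstream of the human cytomegalovirus immediate early enhancer and promoter and is followed by an SV40 polyadenylation signal. An N-terminal tag of four HA epitopes precedes the open reading frame; the annotation detects this as a partial HA unit followed by a 3xHA block. The tag was introduced as a NotI cassette, so two NotI sites lie at the 5' end of the gene, while the 3' BamHI cloning site was destroyed.

The backbone supplies the Epstein-Barr virus oriP origin and the EBNA1 gene. Together these allow the plasmid to replicate and persist as an extrachromosomal episome in permissive primate cells. A hygromycin phosphotransferase cassette, driven by the HSV thymidine kinase promoter and ending in the TK polyadenylation signal, permits selection of transfected cells. In E. coli the plasmid is maintained through a high-copy ColE1/pUC-type origin and ampicillin resistance. Short fragments annotated as herpesviral, tetracycline resistance, rop and large T antigen sequences appear to be backbone remnants rather than functional genes.

Repository sequencing (about 12.1 kb, against about 12.3 kb for the depositor sequence) found an R210H substitution in PPP2R5D; other differences are reported not to affect plasmid function. The construct suits transient or hygromycin-selected expression of HA-detectable B56 delta. The associated work concerned regulation of beta-catenin signalling by PP2A B56 subunits.
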