Features (pLannotate 1.2.2; 21 found; start..end, strand, type, name):
    475..2264    -  rep_origin     oriP: Epstein-Barr virus oriP replication origin (Yates et al., 2000)
   2269..2487    -  CDS            gL (fragment): GL_EBVB9 - Experimental evidence at protein level: Swiss-Prot protein existence level 1. The heterodimer glycoprotein H-glycoprotein L is required for the fusion of viral and plasma membranes leading to virus entry into the host cell. Acts as a functional inhibitor of gH and maintains gH in an inhibited form. Upon binding to host integrins, gL dissociates from gH leading to activation of the viral fusion glycoproteins gB and gH. Fusion of EBV with B-lymphocytes requires the additional receptor- binding protein gp42, which forms a complex with gH/gL. The heterodimer gH/gL targets also host EPHA
   2570..4495    -  CDS            EBNA1: Epstein-Barr nuclear antigen 1, also known as EBNA-1 crucial for latent viral infection, and for episomal amplification of vectors containing the oriP origin (Okita et al., 2013)
   4533..4877    -  CDS            BRRF2_EBVB9 (fragment): Protein inferred from homology: Swiss-Prot protein existence level 3. From Epstein-Barr virus (strain B95-8) (HHV-4) (Human herpesvirus 4).
   4880..4903    -  promoter       tet promoter (fragment): E. coli promoter for tetracycline efflux protein gene
   5016..5120    +  promoter       AmpR promoter: bla
   5121..5981    +  CDS            AmpR: β-lactamase; bla; confers resistance to ampicillin, carbenicillin, and related antibiotics
   6152..6740    +  rep_origin     ori: high-copy-number ColE1/pMB1/pBR322/pUC origin of replication
   6930..7274    -  CDS            TcR (fragment): tetracycline efflux protein; tet; confers resistance to tetracycline
   7357..7502    +  promoter       HSV TK promoter: herpes simplex virus thymidine kinase promoter
   7542..8567    +  CDS            HygR: aminoglycoside phosphotransferase from E. coli; aph(4)-Ia; confers resistance to hygromycin
   8632..8680    +  polyA_signal   HSV TK poly(A) signal: herpes simplex virus thymidine kinase polyadenylation signal (Cole and Stacy, 1985)
   8880..9104    +  CDS            gH (fragment): GH_HHV11 - Experimental evidence at protein level: Swiss-Prot protein existence level 1. The heterodimer glycoprotein H-glycoprotein L is required for the fusion of viral and plasma membranes leading to virus entry into the host cell. Following initial binding to host receptor, membrane fusion is mediated by the fusion machinery composed of gB and the heterodimer gH/gL. May also be involved in the fusion between the virion envelope and the outer nuclear membrane during virion morphogenesis. From Human herpesvirus 1 (strain 17) (HHV-1) (Human herpes simplex virus 1).
   9333..9712    +  enhancer       CMV enhancer: human cytomegalovirus immediate early enhancer
   9714..9913    +  promoter       CMV promoter: human cytomegalovirus (CMV) immediate early promoter
   9970..9996    +  CDS            3xHA (fragment): three tandem HA epitope tags
  10012..10101   +  CDS            3xHA: three tandem HA epitope tags
  10117..11919   +  CDS            PPP2R5D: 2A5D_HUMAN - Experimental evidence at protein level: Swiss-Prot protein existence level 1. The B regulatory subunit might modulate substrate selectivity and catalytic activity, and also might direct the localization of the catalytic enzyme to a particular subcellular compartment. From Homo sapiens (Human).
  11924..12058   -  polyA_signal   SV40 poly(A) signal: SV40 polyadenylation signal
  12081..12163   -  CDS            large T antigen (fragment): large T antigen from SV40 (simian virus 40)
  12166..12206   +  CDS            rop (fragment): Rop protein, which maintains plasmids at low copy number; rop
>Addgene plasmid #14536 | V249 pCEP-4HA B56delta | depositor full sequence | sequence record 8136 | Author sequence
GCCCCGCCGCCGGACGAACTAAACCTGACTACGGCATCTCTGCCCCTTCTTCGCTGGTACGAGGAGCGCT
TTTGTTTTGTATTCGGGGCAGTGCATGTAATCCCTTCAGTTGGTTGGTACAACTTGCCAACTGGGCCCTG
TTCCACATGTGACACGGGGGGGGACCAAACACAAAGGGGTTCTCTGACTGTAGTTGACATCCTTATAAAT
GGATGTGCACATTTGCCAACACTGAGTGGCTTTCATCCTGGAGCAGACTTTGCATGCTGTGGACTGCAAC
ACAACATTGCCTTTATGTGTAACTCTTGGCTGAAGCTCTTACACCAATGCTGGGGGACATGTACCTCCCA
GGGGCCCAGGAAGACTACGGGAGGCTACACCAACGTCAATCAGAGGGGCCTGTGTAGCTACCGATAAGCG
GACCCTCAAGAGGGCATTAGCAATAGTGTTTATAAGGCCCCCTTGTTAACCCTAAACGGGTAGCATATGC
TTCCCGGGTAGTAGTATATACTATCCAGACTAACCCTAATTCAATAGCATATGTTACCCAACGGGAAGCA
TATGCTATCGAATTAGGGTTAGTAAAAGGGTCCTAAGGAACAGCGATATCTCCCACCCCATGAGCTGTCA
CGGTTTTATTTACATGGGGTCAGGATTCCACGAGGGTAGTGAACCATTTTAGTCACAAGGGCAGTGGCTG
AAGATCAAGGAGCGGGCAGTGAACTCTCCTGAATCTTCGCCTGCTTCTTCATTCTCCTTCGTTTAGCTAA
TAGAATAACTGCTGAGTTGTGAACAGTAAGGTGTATGTGAGGTGCTCGAAAACAAGGTTTCAGGTGACGC
CCCCAGAATAAAATTTGGACGGGGGGTTCAGTGGTGGCATTGTGCTATGACACCAATATAACCCTCACAA
ACCCCTTGGGCAATAAATACTAGTGTAGGAATGAAACATTCTGAATATCTTTAACAATAGAAATCCATGG
GGTGGGGACAAGCCGTAAAGACTGGATGTCCATCTCACACGAATTTATGGCTATGGGCAACACATAATCC
TAGTGCAATATGATACTGGGGTTATTAAGATGTGTCCCAGGCAGGGACCAAGACAGGTGAACCATGTTGT
TACACTCTATTTGTAACAAGGGGAAAGAGAGTGGACGCCGACAGCAGCGGACTCCACTGGTTGTCTCTAA
CACCCCCGAAAATTAAACGGGGCTCCACGCCAATGGGGCCCATAAACAAAGACAAGTGGCCACTCTTTTT
TTTGAAATTGTGGAGTGGGGGCACGCGTCAGCCCCCACACGCCGCCCTGCGGTTTTGGACTGTAAAATAA
GGGTGTAATAACTTGGCTGATTGTAACCCCGCTAACCACTGCGGTCAAACCACTTGCCCACAAAACCACT
AATGGCACCCCGGGGAATACCTGCATAAGTAGGTGGGCGGGCCAAGATAGGGGCGCGATTGCTGCGATCT
GGAGGACAAATTACACACACTTGCGCCTGAGCGCCAAGCACAGGGTTGTTGGTCCTCATATTCACGAGGT
CGCTGAGAGCACGGTGGGCTAATGTTGCCATGGGTAGCATATACTACCCAAATATCTGGATAGCATATGC
TATCCTAATCTATATCTGGGTAGCATAGGCTATCCTAATCTATATCTGGGTAGCATATGCTATCCTAATC
TATATCTGGGTAGTATATGCTATCCTAATTTATATCTGGGTAGCATAGGCTATCCTAATCTATATCTGGG
TAGCATATGCTATCCTAATCTATATCTGGGTAGTATATGCTATCCTAATCTGTATCCGGGTAGCATATGC
TATCCTAATAGAGATTAGGGTAGTATATGCTATCCTAATTTATATCTGGGTAGCATATACTACCCAAATA
TCTGGATAGCATATGCTATCCTAATCTATATCTGGGTAGCATATGCTATCCTAATCTATATCTGGGTAGC
ATAGGCTATCCTAATCTATATCTGGGTAGCATATGCTATCCTAATCTATATCTGGGTAGTATATGCTATC
CTAATTTATATCTGGGTAGCATAGGCTATCCTAATCTATATCTGGGTAGCATATGCTATCCTAATCTATA
TCTGGGTAGTATATGCTATCCTAATCTGTATCCGGGTAGCATATGCTATCCTCATGCATATACAGTCAGC
ATATGATACCCAGTAGTAGAGTGGGAGTGCTATCCTTTGCATATGCCGCCACCTCCCAAGGGGGCGTGAA
TTTTCGCTGCTTGTCCTTTTCCTGCATGCTGGTTGCTCCCATTCTTAGGTGAATTTAAGGAGGCCAGGCT
AAAGCCGTCGCATGTCTGATTGCTCACCAGGTAAATGTCGCTAATGTTTTCCAACGCGAGAAGGTGTTGA
GCGCGGAGCTGAGTGACGTGACAACATGGGTATGCCCAATTGCCCCATGTTGGGAGGACGAAAATGGTGA
CAAGACAGATGGCCAGAAATACACCAACAGCACGCATGATGTCTACTGGGGATTTATTCTTTAGTGCGGG
GGAATACACGGCTTTTAATACGATTGAGGGCGTCTCCTAACAAGTTACATCACTCCTGCCCTTCCTCACC
CTCATCTCCATCACCTCCTTCATCTCCGTCATCTCCGTCATCACCCTCCGCGGCAGCCCCTTCCACCATA
GGTGGAAACCAGGGAGGCAAATCTACTCCATCGTCAAAGCTGCACACAGTCACCCTGATATTGCAGGTAG
GAGCGGGCTTTGTCATAACAAGGTCCTTAATCGCATCCTTCAAAACCTCAGCAAATATATGAGTTTGTAA
AAAGACCATGAAATAACAGACAATGGACTCCCTTAGCGGGCCAGGTTGTGGGCCGGGTCCAGGGGCCATT
CCAAAGGGGAGACGACTCAATGGTGTAAGACGACATTGTGGAATAGCAAGGGCAGTTCCTCGCCTTAGGT
TGTAAAGGGAGGTCTTACTACCTCCATATACGAACACACCGGCGACCCAAGTTCCTTCGTCGGTAGTCCT
TTCTACGTGACTCCTAGCCAGGAGAGCTCTTAAACCTTCTGCAATGTTCTCAAATTTCGGGTTGGAACCT
CCTTGACCACGATGCTTTCCAAACCACCCTCCTTTTTTGCGCCTGCCTCCATCACCCTGACCCCGGGGTC
CAGTGCTTGGGCCTTCTCCTGGGTCATCTGCGGGGCCCTGCTCTATCGCTCCCGGGGGCACGTCAGGCTC
ACCATCTGGGCCACCTTCTTGGTGGTATTCAAAATAATCGGCTTCCCCTACAGGGTGGAAAAATGGCCTT
CTACCTGGAGGGGGCCTGCGCGGTGGAGACCCGGATGATGATGACTGACTACTGGGACTCCTGGGCCTCT
TTTCTCCACGTCCACGACCTCTCCCCCTGGCTCTTTCACGACTTCCCCCCCTGGCTCTTTCACGTCCTCT
ACCCCGGCGGCCTCCACTACCTCCTCGACCCCGGCCTCCACTACCTCCTCGACCCCGGCCTCCACTGCCT
CCTCGACCCCGGCCTCCACCTCCTGCTCCTGCCCCTCCTGCTCCTGCCCCTCCTCCTGCTCCTGCCCCTC
CTGCCCCTCCTGCTCCTGCCCCTCCTGCCCCTCCTGCTCCTGCCCCTCCTGCCCCTCCTGCTCCTGCCCC
TCCTGCCCCTCCTCCTGCTCCTGCCCCTCCTGCCCCTCCTCCTGCTCCTGCCCCTCCTGCCCCTCCTGCT
CCTGCCCCTCCTGCCCCTCCTGCTCCTGCCCCTCCTGCCCCTCCTGCTCCTGCCCCTCCTGCTCCTGCCC
CTCCTGCTCCTGCCCCTCCTGCTCCTGCCCCTCCTGCCCCTCCTGCCCCTCCTCCTGCTCCTGCCCCTCC
TGCTCCTGCCCCTCCTGCCCCTCCTGCCCCTCCTGCTCCTGCCCCTCCTCCTGCTCCTGCCCCTCCTGCC
CCTCCTGCCCCTCCTCCTGCTCCTGCCCCTCCTGCCCCTCCTCCTGCTCCTGCCCCTCCTCCTGCTCCTG
CCCCTCCTGCCCCTCCTGCCCCTCCTCCTGCTCCTGCCCCTCCTGCCCCTCCTCCTGCTCCTGCCCCTCC
TCCTGCTCCTGCCCCTCCTGCCCCTCCTGCCCCTCCTCCTGCTCCTGCCCCTCCTCCTGCTCCTGCCCCT
CCTGCCCCTCCTGCCCCTCCTGCCCCTCCTCCTGCTCCTGCCCCTCCTCCTGCTCCTGCCCCTCCTGCTC
CTGCCCCTCCCGCTCCTGCTCCTGCTCCTGTTCCACCGTGGGTCCCTTTGCAGCCAATGCAACTTGGACG
TTTTTGGGGTCTCCGGACACCATCTCTATGTCTTGGCCCTGATCCTGAGCCGCCCGGGGCTCCTGGTCTT
CCGCCTCCTCGTCCTCGTCCTCTTCCCCGTCCTCGTCCATGGTTATCACCCCCTCTTCTTTGAGGTCCAC
TGCCGCCGGAGCCTTCTGGTCCAGATGTGTCTCCCTTCTCTCCTAGGCCATTTCCAGGTCCTGTACCTGG
CCCCTCGTCAGACATGATTCACACTAAAAGAGATCAATAGACATCTTTATTAGACGACGCTCAGTGAATA
CAGGGAGTGCAGACTCCTGCCCCCTCCAACAGCCCCCCCACCCTCATCCCCTTCATGGTCGCTGTCAGAC
AGATCCAGGTCTGAAAATTCCCCATCCTCCGAACCATCCTCGTCCTCATCACCAATTACTCGCAGCCCGG
AAAACTCCCGCTGAACATCCTCAAGATTTGCGTCCTGAGCCTCAAGCCAGGCCTCAAATTCCTCGTCCCC
CTTTTTGCTGGACGGTAGGGATGGGGATTCTCGGGACCCCTCCTCTTCCTCTTCAAGGTCACCAGACAGA
GATGCTACTGGGGCAACGGAAGAAAAGCTGGGTGCGGCCTGTGAGGATCAGCTTATCGATGATAAGCTGT
CAAACATGAGAATTCTTGAAGACGAAAGGGCCTCGTGATACGCCTATTTTTATAGGTTAATGTCATGATA
ATAATGGTTTCTTAGACGTCAGGTGGCACTTTTCGGGGAAATGTGCGCGGAACCCCTATTTGTTTATTTT
TCTAAATACATTCAAATATGTATCCGCTCATGAGACAATAACCCTGATAAATGCTTCAATAATATTGAAA
AAGGAAGAGTATGAGTATTCAACATTTCCGTGTCGCCCTTATTCCCTTTTTTGCGGCATTTTGCCTTCCT
GTTTTTGCTCACCCAGAAACGCTGGTGAAAGTAAAAGATGCTGAAGATCAGTTGGGTGCACGAGTGGGTT
ACATCGAACTGGATCTCAACAGCGGTAAGATCCTTGAGAGTTTTCGCCCCGAAGAACGTTTTCCAATGAT
GAGCACTTTTAAAGTTCTGCTATGTGGCGCGGTATTATCCCGTGTTGACGCCGGGCAAGAGCAACTCGGT
CGCCGCATACACTATTCTCAGAATGACTTGGTTGAGTACTCACCAGTCACAGAAAAGCATCTTACGGATG
GCATGACAGTAAGAGAATTATGCAGTGCTGCCATAACCATGAGTGATAACACTGCGGCCAACTTACTTCT
GACAACGATCGGAGGACCGAAGGAGCTAACCGCTTTTTTGCACAACATGGGGGATCATGTAACTCGCCTT
GATCGTTGGGAACCGGAGCTGAATGAAGCCATACCAAACGACGAGCGTGACACCACGATGCCTGCAGCAA
TGGCAACAACGTTGCGCAAACTATTAACTGGCGAACTACTTACTCTAGCTTCCCGGCAACAATTAATAGA
CTGGATGGAGGCGGATAAAGTTGCAGGACCACTTCTGCGCTCGGCCCTTCCGGCTGGCTGGTTTATTGCT
GATAAATCTGGAGCCGGTGAGCGTGGGTCTCGCGGTATCATTGCAGCACTGGGGCCAGATGGTAAGCCCT
CCCGTATCGTAGTTATCTACACGACGGGGAGTCAGGCAACTATGGATGAACGAAATAGACAGATCGCTGA
GATAGGTGCCTCACTGATTAAGCATTGGTAACTGTCAGACCAAGTTTACTCATATATACTTTAGATTGAT
TTAAAACTTCATTTTTAATTTAAAAGGATCTAGGTGAAGATCCTTTTTGATAATCTCATGACCAAAATCC
CTTAACGTGAGTTTTCGTTCCACTGAGCGTCAGACCCCGTAGAAAAGATCAAAGGATCTTCTTGAGATCC
TTTTTTTCTGCGCGTAATCTGCTGCTTGCAAACAAAAAAACCACCGCTACCAGCGGTGGTTTGTTTGCCG
GATCAAGAGCTACCAACTCTTTTTCCGAAGGTAACTGGCTTCAGCAGAGCGCAGATACCAAATACTGTCC
TTCTAGTGTAGCCGTAGTTAGGCCACCACTTCAAGAACTCTGTAGCACCGCCTACATACCTCGCTCTGCT
AATCCTGTTACCAGTGGCTGCTGCCAGTGGCGATAAGTCGTGTCTTACCGGGTTGGACTCAAGACGATAG
TTACCGGATAAGGCGCAGCGGTCGGGCTGAACGGGGGGTTCGTGCACACAGCCCAGCTTGGAGCGAACGA
CCTACACCGAACTGAGATACCTACAGCGTGAGCTATGAGAAAGCGCCACGCTTCCCGAAGGGAGAAAGGC
GGACAGGTATCCGGTAAGCGGCAGGGTCGGAACAGGAGAGCGCACGAGGGAGCTTCCAGGGGGAAACGCC
TGGTATCTTTATAGTCCTGTCGGGTTTCGCCACCTCTGACTTGAGCGTCGATTTTTGTGATGCTCGTCAG
GGGGGCGGAGCCTATGGAAAAACGCCAGCAACGCGGCCTTTTTACGGTTCCTGGCCTTTTGCTGCGCCGC
GTGCGGCTGCTGGAGATGGCGGACGCGATGGATATGTTCTGCCAAGGGTTGGTTTGCGCATTCACAGTTC
TCCGCAAGAATTGATTGGCTCCAATTCTTGGAGTGGTGAATCCGTTAGCGAGGTGCCGCCGGCTTCCATT
CAGGTCGAGGTGGCCCGGCTCCATGCACCGCGACGCAACGCGGGGAGGCAGACAAGGTATAGGGCGGCGC
CTACAATCCATGCCAACCCGTTCCATGTGCTCGCCGAGGCGGCATAAATCGCCGTGACGATCAGCGGTCC
AGTGATCGAAGTTAGGCTGGTAAGAGCCGCGAGCGATCCTTGAAGCTGTCCCTGATGGTCGTCATCTACC
TGCCTGGACAGCATGGCCTGCAACGCGGGCATCCCGATGCCGCCGGAAGCGAGAAGAATCATAATGGGGA
AGGCCATCCAGCCTCGCGTCGCGAACGCCAGCAAGACGTAGCCCAGCGCGTCGGCCGCCATGCCCTGCTT
CATCCCCGTGGCCCGTTGCTCGCGTTTGCTGGCGGTGTCCCCGGAAGAAATATATTTGCATGTCTTTAGT
TCTATGATGACACAAACCCCGCCCAGCGTCTTGTCATTGGCGAATTCGAACACGCAGATGCAGTCGGGGC
GGCGCGGTCCCAGGTCCACTTCGCATATTAAGGTGACGCGTGTGGCCTCGAACACCGAGCGACCCTGCAG
CGACCCGCTTAACAGCGTCAACAGCGTGCCGCAGATCCCGGGCAATGAGATATGAAAAAGCCTGAACTCA
CCGCGACGTCTGTCGAGAAGTTTCTGATCGAAAAGTTCGACAGCGTCTCCGACCTGATGCAGCTCTCGGA
GGGCGAAGAATCTCGTGCTTTCAGCTTCGATGTAGGAGGGCGTGGATATGTCCTGCGGGTAAATAGCTGC
GCCGATGGTTTCTACAAAGATCGTTATGTTTATCGGCACTTTGCATCGGCCGCGCTCCCGATTCCGGAAG
TGCTTGACATTGGGGAATTCAGCGAGAGCCTGACCTATTGCATCTCCCGCCGTGCACAGGGTGTCACGTT
GCAAGACCTGCCTGAAACCGAACTGCCCGCTGTTCTGCAGCCGGTCGCGGAGGCCATGGATGCGATCGCT
GCGGCCGATCTTAGCCAGACGAGCGGGTTCGGCCCATTCGGACCGCAAGGAATCGGTCAATACACTACAT
GGCGTGATTTCATATGCGCGATTGCTGATCCCCATGTGTATCACTGGCAAACTGTGATGGACGACACCGT
CAGTGCGTCCGTCGCGCAGGCTCTCGATGAGCTGATGCTTTGGGCCGAGGACTGCCCCGAAGTCCGGCAC
CTCGTGCACGCGGATTTCGGCTCCAACAATGTCCTGACGGACAATGGCCGCATAACAGCGGTCATTGACT
GGAGCGAGGCGATGTTCGGGGATTCCCAATACGAGGTCGCCAACATCTTCTTCTGGAGGCCGTGGTTGGC
TTGTATGGAGCAGCAGACGCGCTACTTCGAGCGGAGGCATCCGGAGCTTGCAGGATCGCCGCGGCTCCGG
GCGTATATGCTCCGCATTGGTCTTGACCAACTCTATCAGAGCTTGGTTGACGGCAATTTCGATGATGCAG
CTTGGGCGCAGGGTCGATGCGACGCAATCGTCCGATCCGGAGCCGGGACTGTCGGGCGTACACAAATCGC
CCGCAGAAGCGCGGCCGTCTGGACCGATGGCTGTGTAGAAGTACTCGCCGATAGTGGAAACCGACGCCCC
AGCACTCGTCCGAGGGCAAAGGAATAGGGGAGATGGGGGAGGCTAACTGAAACACGGAAGGAGACAATAC
CGGAAGGAACCCGCGCTATGACGGCAATAAAAAGACAGAATAAAACGCACGGGTGTTGGGTCGTTTGTTC
ATAAACGCGGGGTTCGGTCCCAGGGCTGGCACTCTGTCGATACCCCACCGAGACCCCATTGGGGCCAATA
CGCCCGCGTTTCTTCCTTTTCCCCACCCCACCCCCCAAGTTCGGGTGAAGGCCCAGGGCTCGCAGCCAAC
GTCGGGGCGGCAGGCCCTGCCATAGCCACTGGCCCCGTGGGTTAGGGACGGGGTCCCCCATGGGGAATGG
TTTATGGTTCGTGGGGGTTATTATTTTGGGCGTTGCGTGGGGTCTGGTCCACGACTGGACTGAGCAGACA
GACCCATGGTTTTTGGATGGCCTGGGCATGGACCGCATGTACTGGCGCGACACGAACACCGGGCGTCTGT
GGCTGCCAAACACCCCCGACCCCCAAAAACCACCGCGCGGATTTCTGGCGTGCCAAGCTAGTCGACCAAT
TCTCATGTTTGACAGCTTATCATCGCAGATCCGGGCAACGTTGTTGCATTGCTGCAGGCGCAGAACTGGT
AGGTATGGAAGATCTATACATTGAATCAATATTGGCAATTAGCCATATTAGTCATTGGTTATATAGCATA
AATCAATATTGGCTATTGGCCATTGCATACGTTGTATCTATATCATAATATGTACATTTATATTGGCTCA
TGTCCAATATGACCGCCATGTTGACATTGATTATTGACTAGTTATTAATAGTAATCAATTACGGGGTCAT
TAGTTCATAGCCCATATATGGAGTTCCGCGTTACATAACTTACGGTAAATGGCCCGCCTGGCTGACCGCC
CAACGACCCCCGCCCATTGACGTCAATAATGACGTATGTTCCCATAGTAACGCCAATAGGGACTTTCCAT
TGACGTCAATGGGTGGAGTATTTACGGTAAACTGCCCACTTGGCAGTACATCAAGTGTATCATATGCCAA
GTCCGCCCCCTATTGACGTCAATGACGGTAAATGGCCCGCCTGGCATTATGCCCAGTACATGACCTTACG
GGACTTTCCTACTTGGCAGTACATCTACGTATTAGTCATCGCTATTACCATGGTGATGCGGTTTTGGCAG
TACACCAATGGGCGTGGATAGCGGTTTGACTCACGGGGATTTCCAAGTCTCCACCCCATTGACGTCAATG
GGAGTTTGTTTTGGCACCAAAATCAACGGGACTTTCCAAAATGTCGTAATAACCCCGCCCCGTTGACGCA
AATGGGCGGTAGGCGTGTACGGTGGGAGGTCTATATAAGCAGAGCTCGTTTAGTGAACCGTCAGATCTCT
AGAAGCTGGGTACCACGCGTCATATGGCTTACCCATACGATGTTCCAGATTACGCTAGCGGCCGCATCTT
TTACCCATACGATGTTCCTGACTATGCGGGCTATCCCTATGACGTCCCGGACTATGCAGGATCCTATCCA
TATGACGTTCCAGATTACGCTGCTCAGTGCGGCCGCCCCTATAAACTGAAAAAGGAGAAGGAGCCCCCCA
AGGTTGCCAAATGCACAGCCAAGCCTAGCAGCTCGGGCAAGGATGGTGGAGGCGAGAACACTGAGGAGGC
CCAGCCGCAGCCCCAGCCCCAGCCCCAGCCCCAAGCCCAGTCTCAGCCACCGTCATCCAACAAGCGTCCC
AGCAATAGCACGCCGCCCCCCACGCAGCTCAGCAAAATCAAGTACTCAGGGGGGCCCCAGATTGTCAAGA
AGGAGCGACGGCAAAGCTCCTCCCGCTTCAACCTCAGCAAGAATCGGGAGCTGCAGAAGCTTCCTGCCCT
GAAAGATTCGCCAACCCAGGAGCGGGAGGAGCTGTTTATCCAGAAGCTACGCCAGTGCTGTGTCCTCTTT
GACTTCGTGTCAGACCCACTCAGTGACCTCAAATTCAAGGAGGTGAAGCGGGCAGGACTCAACGAGATGG
TGGAGTACATCACCCATAGCCGTGATGTTGTCACTGAGGCCATTTACCCTGAGGCTGTCACCATGTTTTC
AGTGAACCTCTTCCGGACGCTGCCACCTTCATCGAATCCCACAGGGGCTGAGTTTGACCCAGAGGAAGAT
GAGCCCACCCTGGAAGCTGCTTGGCCACATCTCCAGCTCGTGTATGAGTTCTTCTTACGTTTCCTTGAGT
CTCCTGATTTCCAGCCAAACATAGCCAAGAAGTACATCGACCAGAAGTTTGTACTTGCTCTCCTAGACCT
ATTTGACAGTGAGGATCCTCGAGAGCGGGACTTCCTCAAGACCATTTTGCATCGCATCTATGGCAAGTTT
TTGGGGCTCCGGGCTTATATCCGTAGGCAGATCAACCACATCTTCTACAGGTTCATCTACGAGACGGAGC
ATCACAACGGGATTGCTGAGCTCCTGGAGATCCTGGGCAGCATCATCAATGGCTTTGCTCTGCCCCTTAA
AGAAGAGCACAAGATGTTCCTCATCCGTGTCCTACTTCCCCTTCACAAGGTCAAGTCCCTGAGTGTCTAC
CACCCTCAGCTGGCATACTGTGTGGTACAATTCCTGGAGAAGGAGAGCAGTCTGACTGAGCCGGTAATTG
TGGGACTTCTCAAGTTTTGGCCCAAGACCCACAGCCCCAAGGAGGTGATGTTCTTGAATGAGCTGGAGGA
GATTCTGGACGTCATTGAACCTTCTGAGTTCAGCAAAGTGATGGAACCCCTCTTCCGCCAGCTGGCCAAG
TGTGTCTCTAGCCCCCATTTCCAGGTGGCAGAGCGTGCTCTCTATTACTGGAACAATGAGTACATCATGA
GCCTGATAAGTGACAATGCTGCCCGAGTCCTCCCCATCATGTTCCCTGCACTCTACAGGAACTCCAAGAG
CCACTGGAACAAGACAATCCATGGACTGATCTATAATGCCCTGAAGTTGTTTATGGAAATGAATCAGAAG
CTGTTTGATGACTGCACACAACAATACAAGGCAGAGAAGCAGAAGGGCCGGTTCCGAATGAAGGAAAGGG
AAGAGATGTGGCAAAAAATCGAGGAGCTGGCCCGGCTTAATCCCCAGTATCCCATGTTCCGAGCCCCTCC
ACCACTGCCCCCTGTGTACTCGATGGAGACAGAGACCCCCACAGCTGAGGACATCCAGCTTCTGAAGAGG
ACTGTGGAGACTGAGGCTGTTCAGATGCTAAAAGACATCAAGAAGGAGAAAGTGCTGCTGCGGAGGAAGT
CGGAGCTGCCCCAGGACGTGTACACCATCAAGGCACTGGAGGCGCACAAGCGGGCGGAAGAGTTCCTAAC
TGCCAGCCAGGAGGCTCTCTGAAGATCCAGACATGATAAGATACATTGATGAGTTTGGACAAACCACAAC
TAGAATGCAGTGAAAAAAATGCTTTATTTGTGAAATTTGTGATGCTATTGCTTTATTTGTAACCATTATA
AGCTGCAATAAACAAGTTAACAACAACAATTGCATTCATTTTATGTTTCAGGTTCAGGGGGAGGTGGGGA
GGTTTTTTAAAGCAAGTAAAACCTCTACAAATGTGGTATGGCTGATTATGATCCGGCTGCCTCGCGCGTT
TCGGTGATGACGGTGAAAACCTCTGACACATGCAGCTCCCGGAGACGGTCACAGCTTGTCTGTAAGCGGA
TGCCGGGAGCAGACAAGCCCGTCAGGGCGCGTCAGCGGGTGTTGGCGGGTGTCGGGGCGCAGCCATGACC
GGTCGACTCTAGA
