Features (pLannotate 1.2.2; 24 found; start..end, strand, type, name):
      1..380     +  enhancer       CMV enhancer: human cytomegalovirus immediate early enhancer
    382..581     +  promoter       CMV promoter: human cytomegalovirus (CMV) immediate early promoter
    638..664     +  CDS            3xHA (fragment): three tandem HA epitope tags
    680..769     +  CDS            3xHA: three tandem HA epitope tags
    785..2587    +  CDS            PPP2R5D: 2A5D_HUMAN - Experimental evidence at protein level: Swiss-Prot protein existence level 1. The B regulatory subunit might modulate substrate selectivity and catalytic activity, and also might direct the localization of the catalytic enzyme to a particular subcellular compartment. From Homo sapiens (Human).
   2592..2726    -  polyA_signal   SV40 poly(A) signal: SV40 polyadenylation signal
   2749..2832    -  CDS            large T antigen (fragment): large T antigen from SV40 (simian virus 40)
   2835..2875    +  CDS            rop (fragment): Rop protein, which maintains plasmids at low copy number; rop
   2987..3005    -  misc_feature   MCS (fragment): pUC18/19 multiple cloning site
   3451..5240    -  rep_origin     oriP: Epstein-Barr virus oriP replication origin (Yates et al., 2000)
   5241..5459    -  CDS            gL (fragment): GL_EBVB9 - Experimental evidence at protein level: Swiss-Prot protein existence level 1. The heterodimer glycoprotein H-glycoprotein L is required for the fusion of viral and plasma membranes leading to virus entry into the host cell. Acts as a functional inhibitor of gH and maintains gH in an inhibited form. Upon binding to host integrins, gL dissociates from gH leading to activation of the viral fusion glycoproteins gB and gH. Fusion of EBV with B-lymphocytes requires the additional receptor- binding protein gp42, which forms a complex with gH/gL. The heterodimer gH/gL targets also host EPHA
   5542..7467    -  CDS            EBNA1: Epstein-Barr nuclear antigen 1, also known as EBNA-1 crucial for latent viral infection, and for episomal amplification of vectors containing the oriP origin (Okita et al., 2013)
   7505..7849    -  CDS            BRRF2_EBVB9 (fragment): Protein inferred from homology: Swiss-Prot protein existence level 3. From Epstein-Barr virus (strain B95-8) (HHV-4) (Human herpesvirus 4).
   7852..7875    -  promoter       tet promoter (fragment): E. coli promoter for tetracycline efflux protein gene
   7988..8092    +  promoter       AmpR promoter: bla
   8093..8953    +  CDS            AmpR: β-lactamase; bla; confers resistance to ampicillin, carbenicillin, and related antibiotics
   9124..9712    +  rep_origin     ori: high-copy-number ColE1/pMB1/pBR322/pUC origin of replication
   9758..9916    -  CDS            TcR (fragment): tetracycline efflux protein; tet; confers resistance to tetracycline
  10037..10237   -  CDS            MDV035 (fragment): UL24_GAHVM - Protein inferred from homology: Swiss-Prot protein existence level 3. May play a role in the dispersal of host nucleolin from the nucleolus throughout the nucleus leading to a decrease in ribosome biogenesis. From Gallid herpesvirus 2 (strain Chicken/Md5/ATCC VR-987) (GaHV-2) (Marek's disease herpesvirus type 1).
  10226..10288   +  promoter       Mini-TK promoter: minimal herpes simplex virus (HSV) thymidine kinase promoter
  10331..11368   +  CDS            HygR: hygromycin B phosphotransferase confers resistance to hygromycin
  11410..11458   +  polyA_signal   HSV TK poly(A) signal: herpes simplex virus thymidine kinase polyadenylation signal (Cole and Stacy, 1985)
  11658..11882   +  CDS            gH (fragment): GH_HHV11 - Experimental evidence at protein level: Swiss-Prot protein existence level 1. The heterodimer glycoprotein H-glycoprotein L is required for the fusion of viral and plasma membranes leading to virus entry into the host cell. Following initial binding to host receptor, membrane fusion is mediated by the fusion machinery composed of gB and the heterodimer gH/gL. May also be involved in the fusion between the virion envelope and the outer nuclear membrane during virion morphogenesis. From Human herpesvirus 1 (strain 17) (HHV-1) (Human herpes simplex virus 1).
  11913..11938   -  CDS            bla(M) (fragment): β-lactamase lacking the signal sequence; bla(M); allows cytosolic expression of β-lactamase
>Addgene plasmid #14536 | V249 pCEP-4HA B56delta | addgene full sequence | sequence record 337195 | Addgene NGS Result
GACATTGATTATTGACTAGTTATTAATAGTAATCAATTACGGGGTCATTAGTTCATAGCCCATATATGGA
GTTCCGCGTTACATAACTTACGGTAAATGGCCCGCCTGGCTGACCGCCCAACGACCCCCGCCCATTGACG
TCAATAATGACGTATGTTCCCATAGTAACGCCAATAGGGACTTTCCATTGACGTCAATGGGTGGAGTATT
TACGGTAAACTGCCCACTTGGCAGTACATCAAGTGTATCATATGCCAAGTCCGCCCCCTATTGACGTCAA
TGACGGTAAATGGCCCGCCTGGCATTATGCCCAGTACATGACCTTACGGGACTTTCCTACTTGGCAGTAC
ATCTACGTATTAGTCATCGCTATTACCATGGTGATGCGGTTTTGGCAGTACACCAATGGGCGTGGATAGC
GGTTTGACTCACGGGGATTTCCAAGTCTCCACCCCATTGACGTCAATGGGAGTTTGTTTTGGCACCAAAA
TCAACGGGACTTTCCAAAATGTCGTAATAACCCCGCCCCGTTGACGCAAATGGGCGGTAGGCGTGTACGG
TGGGAGGTCTATATAAGCAGAGCTCGTTTAGTGAACCGTCAGATCTCTAGAAGCTGGGTACCACGCGTCA
TATGGCTTACCCATACGATGTTCCAGATTACGCTAGCGGCCGCATCTTTTACCCATACGATGTTCCTGAC
TATGCGGGCTATCCCTATGACGTCCCGGACTATGCAGGATCCTATCCATATGACGTTCCAGATTACGCTG
CTCAGTGCGGCCGCCCCTATAAACTGAAAAAGGAGAAGGAGCCCCCCAAGGTTGCCAAATGCACAGCCAA
GCCTAGCAGCTCGGGCAAGGATGGTGGAGGCGAGAACACTGAGGAGGCCCAGCCGCAGCCCCAGCCCCAG
CCCCAGCCCCAAGCCCAGTCTCAGCCACCGTCATCCAACAAGCGTCCCAGCAATAGCACGCCGCCCCCCA
CGCAGCTCAGCAAAATCAAGTACTCAGGGGGGCCCCAGATTGTCAAGAAGGAGCGACGGCAAAGCTCCTC
CCGCTTCAACCTCAGCAAGAATCGGGAGCTGCAGAAGCTTCCTGCCCTGAAAGATTCGCCAACCCAGGAG
CGGGAGGAGCTGTTTATCCAGAAGCTACGCCAGTGCTGTGTCCTCTTTGACTTCGTGTCAGACCCACTCA
GTGACCTCAAATTCAAGGAGGTGAAGCGGGCAGGACTCAACGAGATGGTGGAGTACATCACCCATAGCCA
TGATGTTGTCACTGAGGCCATTTACCCTGAGGCTGTCACCATGTTTTCAGTGAACCTCTTCCGGACGCTG
CCACCTTCATCGAATCCCACAGGGGCTGAGTTTGACCCAGAGGAAGATGAGCCCACCCTGGAAGCTGCTT
GGCCACATCTCCAGCTCGTGTATGAGTTCTTCTTACGTTTCCTTGAGTCTCCTGATTTCCAGCCAAACAT
AGCCAAGAAGTACATCGACCAGAAGTTTGTACTTGCTCTCCTAGACCTATTTGACAGTGAGGATCCTCGA
GAGCGGGACTTCCTCAAGACCATTTTGCATCGCATCTATGGCAAGTTTTTGGGGCTCCGGGCTTATATCC
GTAGGCAGATCAACCACATCTTCTACAGGTTCATCTACGAGACGGAGCATCACAACGGGATTGCTGAGCT
CCTGGAGATCCTGGGCAGCATCATCAATGGCTTTGCCCTGCCCCTTAAAGAAGAGCACAAGATGTTCCTC
ATCCGTGTCCTACTTCCCCTTCACAAGGTCAAGTCCCTGAGTGTCTACCACCCTCAGCTGGCATACTGTG
TGGTACAATTCCTGGAGAAGGAGAGCAGTCTGACTGAGCCGGTAATTGTGGGACTTCTCAAGTTTTGGCC
CAAGACCCACAGCCCCAAGGAGGTGATGTTCTTGAATGAGCTGGAGGAGATTCTGGACGTCATTGAACCT
TCTGAGTTCAGCAAAGTGATGGAACCCCTCTTCCGCCAGCTGGCCAAGTGTGTCTCTAGCCCCCATTTCC
AGGTGGCAGAGCGTGCTCTCTATTACTGGAACAATGAGTACATCATGAGCCTGATAAGTGACAATGCTGC
CCGAGTCCTCCCCATCATGTTCCCTGCACTCTACAGGAACTCCAAGAGCCACTGGAACAAGACAATCCAT
GGACTGATCTATAATGCCCTGAAGTTGTTTATGGAAATGAATCAGAAGCTGTTTGATGACTGCACACAAC
AATACAAGGCAGAGAAGCAGAAGGGCCGGTTCCGAATGAAGGAAAGGGAAGAGATGTGGCAAAAAATCGA
GGAGCTGGCCCGGCTTAATCCCCAGTATCCCATGTTCCGAGCCCCTCCACCACTGCCCCCTGTGTACTCG
ATGGAGACAGAGACCCCCACAGCTGAGGACATCCAGCTTCTGAAGAGGACTGTGGAGACTGAGGCTGTTC
AGATGCTAAAAGACATCAAGAAGGAGAAAGTGCTGCTGCGGAGGAAGTCGGAGCTGCCCCAGGACGTGTA
CACCATCAAGGCACTGGAGGCGCACAAGCGGGCGGAAGAGTTCCTAACTGCCAGCCAGGAGGCTCTCTGA
AGATCCAGACATGATAAGATACATTGATGAGTTTGGACAAACCACAACTAGAATGCAGTGAAAAAAATGC
TTTATTTGTGAAATTTGTGATGCTATTGCTTTATTTGTAACCATTATAAGCTGCAATAAACAAGTTAACA
ACAACAATTGCATTCATTTTATGTTTCAGGTTCAGGGGGAGGTGTGGGAGGTTTTTTAAAGCAAGTAAAA
CCTCTACAAATGTGGTATGGCTGATTATGATCCGGCTGCCTCGCGCGTTTCGGTGATGACGGTGAAAACC
TCTGACACATGCAGCTCCCGGAGACGGTCACAGCTTGTCTGTAAGCGGATGCCGGGAGCAGACAAGCCCG
TCAGGGCGCGTCAGCGGGTGTTGGCGGGTGTCGGGGCGCAGCCATGAGGTCGACTCTAGAGGATCGATCC
CCGCCCCGGACGAACTAAACCTGACTACGACATCTCTGCCCCTTCTTCGCGGGGCAGTGCATGTAATCCC
TTCAGTTGGTTGGTACAACTTGCCAACTGGGCCCTGTTCCACATGTGACACGGGGGGGGACCAAACACAA
AGGGGTTCTCTGACTGTAGTTGACATCCTTATAAATGGATGTGCACATTTGCCAACACTGAGTGGCTTTC
ATCCTGGAGCAGACTTTGCAGTCTGTGGACTGCAACACAACATTGCCTTTATGTGTAACTCTTGGCTGAA
GCTCTTACACCAATGCTGGGGGACATGTACCTCCCAGGGGCCCAGGAAGACTACGGGAGGCTACACCAAC
GTCAATCAGAGGGGCCTGTGTAGCTACCGATAAGCGGACCCTCAAGAGGGCATTAGCAATAGTGTTTATA
AGGCCCCCTTGTTAACCCTAAACGGGTAGCATATGCTTCCCGGGTAGTAGTATATACTATCCAGACTAAC
CCTAATTCAATAGCATATGTTACCCAACGGGAAGCATATGCTATCGAATTAGGGTTAGTAAAAGGGTCCT
AAGGAACAGCGATATCTCCCACCCCATGAGCTGTCACGGTTTTATTTACATGGGGTCAGGATTCCACGAG
GGTAGTGAACCATTTTAGTCACAAGGGCAGTGGCTGAAGATCAAGGAGCGGGCAGTGAACTCTCCTGAAT
CTTCGCCTGCTTCTTCATTCTCCTTCGTTTAGCTAATAGAATAACTGCTGAGTTGTGAACAGTAAGGTGT
ATGTGAGGTGCTCGAAAACAAGGTTTCAGGTGACGCCCCCAGAATAAAATTTGGACGGGGGGTTCAGTGG
TGGCATTGTGCTATGACACCAATATAACCCTCACAAACCCCTTGGGCAATAAATACTAGTGTAGGAATGA
AACATTCTGAATATCTTTAACAATAGAAATCCATGGGGTGGGGACAAGCCGTAAAGACTGGATGTCCATC
TCACACGAATTTATGGCTATGGGCAACACATAATCCTAGTGCAATATGATACTGGGGTTATTAAGATGTG
TCCCAGGCAGGGACCAAGACAGGTGAACCATGTTGTTACACTCTATTTGTAACAAGGGGAAAGAGAGTGG
ACGCCGACAGCAGCGGACTCCACTGGTTGTCTCTAACACCCCCGAAAATTAAACGGGGCTCCACGCCAAT
GGGGCCCATAAACAAAGACAAGTGGCCACTCTTTTTTTTGAAATTGTGGAGTGGGGGCACGCGTCAGCCC
CCACACGCCGCCCTGCGGTTTTGGACTGTAAAATAAGGGTGTAATAACTTGGCTGATTGTAACCCCGCTA
ACCACTGCGGTCAAACCACTTGCCCACAAAACCACTAATGGCACCCCGGGGAATACCTGCATAAGTAGGT
GGGCGGGCCAAGATAGGGGCGCGATTGCTGCGATCTGGAGGACAAATTACACACACTTGCGCCTGAGCGC
CAAGCACAGGGTTGTTGGTCCTCATATTCACGAGGTCGCTGAGAGCACGGTGGGCTAATGTTGCCATGGG
TAGCATATACTACCCAAATATCTGGATAGCATATGCTATCCTAATCTATATCTGGGTAGCATAGGCTATC
CTAATCTATATCTGGGTAGCATATGCTATCCTAATCTATATCTGGGTAGTATATGCTATCCTAATTTATA
TCTGGGTAGCATAGGCTATCCTAATCTATATCTGGGTAGCATATGCTATCCTAATCTATATCTGGGTAGT
ATATGCTATCCTAATCTGTATCCGGGTAGCATATGCTATCCTAATAGAGATTAGGGTAGTATATGCTATC
CTAATTTATATCTGGGTAGCATATACTACCCAAATATCTGGATAGCATATGCTATCCTAATCTATATCTG
GGTAGCATATGCTATCCTAATCTATATCTGGGTAGCATAGGCTATCCTAATCTATATCTGGGTAGCATAT
GCTATCCTAATCTATATCTGGGTAGTATATGCTATCCTAATTTATATCTGGGTAGCATAGGCTATCCTAA
TCTATATCTGGGTAGCATATGCTATCCTAATCTATATCTGGGTAGTATATGCTATCCTAATCTGTATCCG
GGTAGCATATGCTATCCTCATGCATATACAGTCAGCATATGATACCCAGTAGTAGAGTGGGAGTGCTATC
CTTTGCATATGCCGCCACCTCCCAAGGGGGCGTGAATTTTCGCTGCTTGTCCTTTTCCTGCTGGTTGCTC
CCATTCTTAGGTGAATTTAAGGAGGCCAGGCTAAAGCCGTCGCATGTCTGATTGCTCACCAGGTAAATGT
CGCTAATGTTTTCCAACGCGAGAAGGTGTTGAGCGCGGAGCTGAGTGACGTGACAACATGGGTATGCCCA
ATTGCCCCATGTTGGGAGGACGAAAATGGTGACAAGACAGATGGCCAGAAATACACCAACAGCACGCATG
ATGTCTACTGGGGATTTATTCTTTAGTGCGGGGGAATACACGGCTTTTAATACGATTGAGGGCGTCTCCT
AACAAGTTACATCACTCCTGCCCTTCCTCACCCTCATCTCCATCACCTCCTTCATCTCCGTCATCTCCGT
CATCACCCTCCGCGGCAGCCCCTTCCACCATAGGTGGAAACCAGGGAGGCAAATCTACTCCATCGTCAAA
GCTGCACACAGTCACCCTGATATTGCAGGTAGGAGCGGGCTTTGTCATAACAAGGTCCTTAATCGCATCC
TTCAAAACCTCAGCAAATATATGAGTTTGTAAAAAGACCATGAAATAACAGACAATGGACTCCCTTAGCG
GGCCAGGTTGTGGGCCGGGTCCAGGGGCCATTCCAAAGGGGAGACGACTCAATGGTGTAAGACGACATTG
TGGAATAGCAAGGGCAGTTCCTCGCCTTAGGTTGTAAAGGGAGGTCTTACTACCTCCATATACGAACACA
CCGGCGACCCAAGTTCCTTCGTCGGTAGTCCTTTCTACGTGACTCCTAGCCAGGAGAGCTCTTAAACCTT
CTGCAATGTTCTCAAATTTCGGGTTGGAACCTCCTTGACCACGATGCTTTCCAAACCACCCTCCTTTTTT
GCGCCTGCCTCCATCACCCTGACCCCGGGGTCCAGTGCTTGGGCCTTCTCCTGGGTCATCTGCGGGGCCC
TGCTCTATCGCTCCCGGGGGCACGTCAGGCTCACCATCTGGGCCACCTTCTTGGTGGTATTCAAAATAAT
CGGCTTCCCCTACAGGGTGGAAAAATGGCCTTCTACCTGGAGGGGGCCTGCGCGGTGGAGACCCGGATGA
TGATGACTGACTACTGGGACTCCTGGGCCTCTTTTCTCCACGTCCACGACCTCTCCCCCTGGCTCTTTCA
CGACTTCCCCCCCTGGCTCTTTCACGTCCTCTACCCCGGCGGCCTCCACTACCTCCTCGACCCCGGCCTC
CACTACCTCCTCGACCCCGGCCTCCACTGCCTCCTCGACCCCGGCCTCCACCTCCTGCTCCTGCCCCTCC
TGCTCCTGCCCCTCCTCCTGCTCCTGCCCCTCCTGCCCCTCCTGCTCCTGCCCCTCCTGCCCCTCCTGCT
CCTGCCCCTCCTGCCCCTCCTGCTCCTGCCCCTCCTGCCCCTCCTCCTGCTCCTGCCCCTCCTGCCCCTC
CTCCTGCTCCTGCCCCTCCTGCCCCTCCTGCTCCTGCCCCTCCTSCCCCTCCTGCTCCTGCCCCTCCTGC
CCCTCCTGCTCCTGCCCCTCCTGCTCCTSCCCCTCCTSCTCCTGCCCCTCCTSCTCCTSCYCCTCCTSCC
CCTCCTCCCCCTCCTCCTGCTCCTGCCCCTCCTGCTCCTGCCCCTCCTGCCCCTCCTGCCCCTCCTGCTC
CTGCCCCTCCTCCTGCTCCTGCCCCTCCTGCCCCTCCTGCCCCTCCTCCTGCTCCTGCCCCTCCTGCCCC
TCCTCCTGCTCCTGCCCCTCCTCCTSCTCCTGCCCCTCCTSCCCCTCCTSCCCCTCCTCCTSCTCCTSCC
CCTCCTSCCCCTCCTCCTSCTCCTSCCCCTCCTCCTSCTCCTSCCCCTCCTSCCCCTCCTGCCCCTCCTC
CTSCTCCTGCCCCTCCTCCTSCTCCTSCCCCTCCTGCCCCTCCTGCCCCTCCTGCCCCTCCTCCTGCTCC
TGCCCCTCCTCCTGCTCCTGCCCCTCCTGCTCCTGCCCCTCCCGCTCCTGCTCCTGCTCCTGTTCCACCG
TGGGTCCCTTTGCAGCCAATGCAACTTGGACGTTTTTGGGGTCTCCGGACACCATCTCTATGTCTTGGCC
CTGATCCTGAGCCGCCCGGGGCTCCTGGTCTTCCGCCTCCTCGTCCTCGTCCTCTTCCCCGTCCTCGTCC
ATGGTTATCACCCCCTCTTCTTTGAGGTCCACTGCCGCCGGAGCCTTCTGGTCCAGATGTGTCTCCCTTC
TCTCCTAGGCCATTTCCAGGTCCTGTACCTGGCCCCTCGTCAGACATGATTCACACTAAAAGAGATCAAT
AGACATCTTTATTAGACGACGCTCAGTGAATACAGGGAGTGCAGACTCCTGCCCCCTCCAACAGCCCCCC
CACCCTCATCCCCTTCATGGTCGCTGTCAGACAGATCCAGGTCTGAAAATTCCCCATCCTCCGAACCATC
CTCGTCCTCATCACCAATTACTCGCAGCCCGGAAAACTCCCGCTGAACATCCTCAAGATTTGCGTCCTGA
GCCTCAAGCCAGGCCTCAAATTCCTCGTCCCCCTTTTTGCTGGACGGTAGGGATGGGGATTCTCGGGACC
CCTCCTCTTCCTCTTCAAGGTCACCAGACAGAGATGCTACTGGGGCAACGGAAGAAAAGCTGGGTGCGGC
CTGTGAGGATCAGCTTATCGATGATAAGCTGTCAAACATGAGAATTCTTGAAGACGAAAGGGCCTCGTGA
TACGCCTATTTTTATAGGTTAATGTCATGATAATAATGGTTTCTTAGACGTCAGGTGGCACTTTTCGGGG
AAATGTGCGCGGAACCCCTATTTGTTTATTTTTCTAAATACATTCAAATATGTATCCGCTCATGAGACAA
TAACCCTGATAAATGCTTCAATAATATTGAAAAAGGAAGAGTATGAGTATTCAACATTTCCGTGTCGCCC
TTATTCCCTTTTTTGCGGCATTTTGCCTTCCTGTTTTTGCTCACCCAGAAACGCTGGTGAAAGTAAAAGA
TGCTGAAGATCAGTTGGGTGCACGAGTGGGTTACATCGAACTGGATCTCAACAGCGGTAAGATCCTTGAG
AGTTTTCGCCCCGAAGAACGTTTTCCAATGATGAGCACTTTTAAAGTTCTGCTATGTGGCGCGGTATTAT
CCCGTGTTGACGCCGGGCAAGAGCAACTCGGTCGCCGCATACACTATTCTCAGAATGACTTGGTTGAGTA
CTCACCAGTCACAGAAAAGCATCTTACGGATGGCATGACAGTAAGAGAATTATGCAGTGCTGCCATAACC
ATGAGTGATAACACTGCGGCCAACTTACTTCTGACAACGATCGGAGGACCGAAGGAGCTAACCGCTTTTT
TGCACAACATGGGGGATCATGTAACTCGCCTTGATCGTTGGGAACCGGAGCTGAATGAAGCCATACCAAA
CGACGAGCGTGACACCACGATGCCTGCAGCAATGGCAACAACGTTGCGCAAACTATTAACTGGCGAACTA
CTTACTCTAGCTTCCCGGCAACAATTAATAGACTGGATGGAGGCGGATAAAGTTGCAGGACCACTTCTGC
GCTCGGCCCTTCCGGCTGGCTGGTTTATTGCTGATAAATCTGGAGCCGGTGAGCGTGGGTCTCGCGGTAT
CATTGCAGCACTGGGGCCAGATGGTAAGCCCTCCCGTATCGTAGTTATCTACACGACGGGGAGTCAGGCA
ACTATGGATGAACGAAATAGACAGATCGCTGAGATAGGTGCCTCACTGATTAAGCATTGGTAACTGTCAG
ACCAAGTTTACTCATATATACTTTAGATTGATTTAAAACTTCATTTTTAATTTAAAAGGATCTAGGTGAA
GATCCTTTTTGATAATCTCATGACCAAAATCCCTTAACGTGAGTTTTCGTTCCACTGAGCGTCAGACCCC
GTAGAAAAGATCAAAGGATCTTCTTGAGATCCTTTTTTTCTGCGCGTAATCTGCTGCTTGCAAACAAAAA
AACCACCGCTACCAGCGGTGGTTTGTTTGCCGGATCAAGAGCTACCAACTCTTTTTCCGAAGGTAACTGG
CTTCAGCAGAGCGCAGATACCAAATACTGTCCTTCTAGTGTAGCCGTAGTTAGGCCACCACTTCAAGAAC
TCTGTAGCACCGCCTACATACCTCGCTCTGCTAATCCTGTTACCAGTGGCTGCTGCCAGTGGCGATAAGT
CGTGTCTTACCGGGTTGGACTCAAGACGATAGTTACCGGATAAGGCGCAGCGGTCGGGCTGAACGGGGGG
TTCGTGCACACAGCCCAGCTTGGAGCGAACGACCTACACCGAACTGAGATACCTACAGCGTGAGCTATGA
GAAAGCGCCACGCTTCCCGAAGGGAGAAAGGCGGACAGGTATCCGGTAAGCGGCAGGGTCGGAACAGGAG
AGCGCACGAGGGAGCTTCCAGGGGGAAACGCCTGGTATCTTTATAGTCCTGTCGGGTTTCGCCACCTCTG
ACTTGAGCGTCGATTTTTGTGATGCTCGTCAGGGGGGCGGAGCCTATGGAAAAACGCCAGCAACGCGGCC
TTTTTACGGTTCCTGGCCTTTTGCTGGCCTTGAAGCTGTCCCTGATGGTCGTCATCTACCTGCCTGGACA
GCATGGCCTGCAACGCGGGCATCCCGATGCCGCCGGAAGCGAGAAGAATCATAATGGGGAAGGCCATCCA
GCCTCGCGTCGCGAACGCCAGCAAGACGTAGCCCAGCGCGTCGGCCCCGAGATGCGCCGCGTGCGGCTGC
TGGAGATGGCGGACGCGATGGATATGTTCTGCCAAGGGTTGGTTTGCGCATTCACAGTTCTCCGCAAGAA
TTGATTGGCTCCAATTCTTGGAGTGGTGAATCCGTTAGCGAGGTGCCGCCCTGCTTCATCCCCGTGGCCC
GTTGCTCGCGTTTGCTGGCGGTGTCCCCGGAAGAAATATATTTGCATGTCTTTAGTTCTATGATGACACA
AACCCCGCCCAGCGTCTTGTCATTGGCGAATTCGAACACGCAGATGCAGTCGGGGCGGCGCGGTCCGAGG
TCCACTTCGCATATTAAGGTGACGCGTGTGGCCTCGAACACCGAGCGACCCTGCAGCGACCCGCTTAACA
GCGTCAACAGCGTGCCGCAGATCCCGGGGGGCAATGAGATATGAAAAAGCCTGAACTCACCGCGACGTCT
GTCGAGAAGTTTCTGATCGAAAAGTTCGACAGCGTCTCCGACCTGATGCAGCTCTCGGAGGGCGAAGAAT
CTCGTGCTTTCAGCTTCGATGTAGGAGGGCGTGGATATGTCCTGCGGGTAAATAGCTGCGCCGATGGTTT
CTACAAAGATCGTTATGTTTATCGGCACTTTGCATCGGCCGCGCTCCCGATTCCGGAAGTGCTTGACATT
GGGGAATTCAGCGAGAGCCTGACCTATTGCATCTCCCGCCGTGCACAGGGTGTCACGTTGCAAGACCTGC
CTGAAACCGAACTGCCCGCTGTTCTGCAGCCGGTCGCGGAGGCCATGGATGCGATCGCTGCGGCCGATCT
TAGCCAGACGAGCGGGTTCGGCCCATTCGGACCGCAAGGAATCGGTCAATACACTACATGGCGTGATTTC
ATATGCGCGATTGCTGATCCCCATGTGTATCACTGGCAAACTGTGATGGACGACACCGTCAGTGCGTCCG
TCGCGCAGGCTCTCGATGAGCTGATGCTTTGGGCCGAGGACTGCCCCGAAGTCCGGCACCTCGTGCACGC
GGATTTCGGCTCCAACAATGTCCTGACGGACAATGGCCGCATAACAGCGGTCATTGACTGGAGCGAGGCG
ATGTTCGGGGATTCCCAATACGAGGTCGCCAACATCTTCTTCTGGAGGCCGTGGTTGGCTTGTATGGAGC
AGCAGACGCGCTACTTCGAGCGGAGGCATCCGGAGCTTGCAGGATCGCCGCGGCTCCGGGCGTATATGCT
CCGCATTGGTCTTGACCAACTCTATCAGAGCTTGGTTGACGGCAATTTCGATGATGCAGCTTGGGCGCAG
GGTCGATGCGACGCAATCGTCCGATCCGGAGCCGGGACTGTCGGGCGTACACAAATCGCCCGCAGAAGCG
CGGCCGTCTGGACCGATGGCTGTGTAGAAGTACTCGCCGATAGTGGAAACCGACGCCCCAGCACTCGTCC
GGATCGGGAGATGGGGGAGGCTAACTGAAACACGGAAGGAGACAATACCGGAAGGAACCCGCGCTATGAC
GGCAATAAAAAGACAGAATAAAACGCACGGGTGTTGGGTCGTTTGTTCATAAACGCGGGGTTCGGTCCCA
GGGCTGGCACTCTGTCGATACCCCACCGAGACCCCATTGGGGCCAATACGCCCGCGTTTCTTCCTTTTCC
CCACCCCACCCCCCAAGTTCGGGTGAAGGCCCAGGGCTCGCAGCCAACGTCGGGGCGGCAGGCCCTGCCA
TAGCCACTGGCCCCGTGGGTTAGGGACGGGGTCCCCCATGGGGAATGGTTTATGGTTCGTGGGGGTTATT
ATTTTGGGCGTTGCGTGGGGTCAGGTCCACGACTGGACTGAGCAGACAGACCCATGGTTTTTGGATGGCC
TGGGCATGGACCGCATGTACTGGCGCGACACGAACACCGGGCGTCTGTGGCTGCCAAACACCCCCGACCC
CCAAAAACCACCGCGCGGATTTCTGGCGTGCCAAGCTAGTCGACCAATTCTCATGTTTGACAGCTTATCA
TCGCAGATCCGGGCAACGTTGTTGCCATTGCTGCAGGCGCAGAACTGGTAGGTATGGAAGATCTATACAT
TGAATCAATATTGGCAATTAGCCATATTAGTCATTGGTTATATAGCATAAATCAATATTGGCTATTGGCC
ATTGCATACGTTGTATCTATATCATAATATGTACATTTATATTGGCTCATGTCCAATATGACCGCCATGT
T
