>Addgene plasmid #14536 | V249 pCEP-4HA B56delta | addgene partial sequence | sequence record 21126 | CMV-F 5'-CGCAAATGGGCGGTAGGCGTG-3'
GCAGAGCTCGTTTAGTGACCGTCAGATCTCTAGAAGCTGGGTACCACGCGTCATATGGCTTACCCATACG
ATGTTCCAGATTACGCTAGCGGCCGCATCTTTTACCCATACGATGTTCCTGACTATGCGGGCTATCCCTA
TGACGTCCCGGACTATGCAGGATCCTATCCATATGACGTTCCAGATTACGCTGCTCAGTGCGGCCGCCCC
TATAAACTGAAAAAGGAGAAGGAGCCCCCCAAGGTTGCCAAATGCACAGCCAAGCCTAGCAGCTCGGGCA
AGGATGGTGGAGGCGAGAACACTGAGGAGGCCCAGCCGCAGCCCCAGCCCCAGCCCCAGCCCCAAGCCCA
GTCTCAGCCACCGTCATCCAACAAGCGTCCCAGCAATAGCACGCCGCCCCCCACGCAGCTCAGCAAAATC
AAGTACTCAGGGGGGCCCCAGATTGTCAAGAAGGAGCGACGGCAAAGCTCCTCCCGCTTCAACCTCAGCA
AGAATCGGGAGCTGCAGAAGCTTCCTGCCCTGAAAGATTCGCCAACCCAGGAGCGGGAGGAGCTGTTTAT
CCAGAAGCTACGCCAGTGCTGTGTCCTCTTTGACTTCGTGTCAGACCCACTCAGTGACCTCAAATTCAAG
GAGGTGAAGCGGGCAGGACTCAACGAGATGGTGGAGTACATCACCCATAGCCATGATGTTGTCACTGAGG
CCATT
